Addgene plasmid #188492: AsCas12a
Purpose: Expresses FLAG tagged AsCas12a
Depositing lab: Isaac Hilton. Depositing organization: Rice University. Publication: Quantification of Genome Editing and Transcriptional Control Capabilities Reveals Hierarchies among Diverse CRISPR/Cas Systems in Human Cells. Escobar M, Li J, Patel A, Liu S, Xu Q, Hilton IB. ACS Synth Biol. 2022 Oct 21;11(10):3239-3250. doi: 10.1021/acssynbio.2c00156. Epub 2022 Sep 26. PubMed 36162812.
Backbone
  Vector backbone: LentiCRISPR v2
  Vector type: Mammalian Expression, Lentiviral, CRISPR
  Selectable markers: Puromycin
Growth in bacteria
  Bacterial resistance: Ampicillin, 100 μg/mL
  Growth temperature: 37°C
  Growth strain: NEB Stable
  Copy number: High Copy
Gene/Insert
  Gene/Insert name: Cas12a
  Species: Acidaminococcus sp. BV3L6
  Promoter: EF1a
  Cloning method: Gibson Cloning
Terms and licenses: Academic/Nonprofit Terms; Industry Terms: Not Available to Industry
Depositor comments: Stbl3 is also a suitable growth strain.
How to cite: AsCas12a was a gift from Isaac Hilton (Addgene plasmid # 188492 ; http://n2t.net/addgene:188492 ; RRID:Addgene_188492)
