[The description below was written by a language model from this plasmid's Addgene catalogue record and pLannotate feature annotations shown in this document.]
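Description:
AsCas12a is a lentiviral mammalian expression plasmid built on the LentiCRISPR v2 backbone that expresses FLAG-tagged Cas12a (Cpf1) from Acidaminococcus sp. BV3L6. It is propagated in E. coli as a high-copy plasmid through a ColE1/pUC-type origin with ampicillin resistance, and an f1 origin is also present. Recombination-deficient strains are recommended, as is usual for plasmids carrying LTR repeats.

The transfer cassette has a third-generation design. A CMV enhancer/promoter fused to a truncated HIV-1 5' LTR drives genomic RNA production in packaging cells. It is followed by the Ψ packaging signal, a gag fragment, the RRE for Rev-dependent nuclear export, and the cPPT/CTS. The self-inactivating ΔU3 3' LTR disables LTR promoter activity after integration.

Within the provirus, an EF-1α core promoter drives the AsCas12a open reading frame, followed by a puromycin N-acetyltransferase sequence for selecting transduced cells and a WPRE to boost transcript expression. The annotation does not show the FLAG tag, any nuclear localisation signals, or the element linking Cas12a to PuroR, so their positions and nature are not established by the feature table.

A S. pyogenes Cas9 gRNA scaffold is annotated upstream of the EF-1α promoter, but no U6 promoter is detected. It appears to be a backbone remnant, and it would not serve Cas12a, so crRNAs would presumably be supplied separately. Outside the LTRs lie a bGH polyadenylation signal and an SV40/EM7-driven bleomycin/Zeocin resistance cassette.

The associated publication compares the genome editing and transcriptional control capabilities of diverse CRISPR/Cas systems in human cells. This is consistent with use of the plasmid for transient or stable lentiviral delivery of AsCas12a nuclease.
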