Features (pLannotate 1.2.2; 32 found; start..end, strand, type, name):
    217..397     +  LTR            5' LTR (truncated): truncated 5' long terminal repeat (LTR) from HIV-1
    444..569     +  misc_feature   HIV-1 Ψ: packaging signal of human immunodeficiency virus type 1
    553..916     +  CDS            HIV-1 gag (fragment): gag protein from human immunodeficiency virus 1; gag
   1062..1295    +  misc_feature   RRE: The Rev response element (RRE) of HIV-1 allows for Rev-dependent mRNA export from the nucleus to the cytoplasm.
   1672..1772    +  CDS            Rev (fragment): human immunodeficiency virus 1 (HIV-1) Rev protein; rev; enhances nuclear export of unspliced and incompletely spliced viral mRNAs
   1822..1939    +  misc_feature   cPPT/CTS: central polypurine tract and central termination sequence of HIV-1
   2071..2146    +  misc_RNA       gRNA scaffold: guide RNA scaffold for the Streptococcus pyogenes CRISPR/Cas9 system
   2164..2182    +  CDS            small t antigen (fragment): SV40 (simian virus 40) small t antigen
   2208..2419    +  promoter       EF-1α core promoter: core promoter for human elongation factor EF-1α
   2444..6364    +  CDS            AsCpf1: CRISPR-associated protein from Acidaminococcus sp. BV3L6 (Zetsche et al., 2015)
   6502..7099    +  CDS            PuroR (fragment): puromycin N-acetyltransferase; pac from Streptomyces; confers resistance to puromycin
   7115..7703    +  misc_feature   WPRE: woodchuck hepatitis virus posttranscriptional regulatory element
   7754..7773    +  misc_feature   cPPT/CTS (fragment): central polypurine tract and central termination sequence of HIV-1
   7775..8008    +  LTR            3' LTR (ΔU3): self-inactivating 3' long terminal repeat (LTR) from HIV-1
   8040..8264    +  polyA_signal   bGH poly(A) signal: bovine growth hormone polyadenylation signal
   8268..8289    +  promoter       SV40 promoter (fragment): SV40 enhancer and early promoter
   8310..8738    +  rep_origin     f1 ori (sequence partly withheld): f1 bacteriophage origin of replication; arrow indicates direction of (+) strand synthesis
   8752..9081    +  promoter       SV40 promoter: SV40 enhancer and early promoter
   9129..9176    +  promoter       EM7 promoter: synthetic bacterial promoter&nbsp
   9195..9569    +  CDS            BleoR: antibiotic-binding protein; Sh ble from Streptoalloteichus hindustanus; confers resistance to bleomycin, phleomycin, and Zeocin™
   9579..9704    +  CDS            ble (fragment): BLE_KLEPN - Experimental evidence at protein level: Swiss-Prot protein existence level 1. Binding protein with a strong affinity to the bleomycin family of antibiotics. Binds to CL990; an antimitotic-antibiotic compound. From Klebsiella pneumoniae.
   9699..9820    +  polyA_signal   SV40 poly(A) signal: SV40 polyadenylation signal
   9891..9913    -  protein_bind   lac operator (fragment): The lac repressor binds to the lac operator to inhibit transcription in E. coli. This inhibition can be relieved by adding lactose or isopropyl-β-D-thiogalactopyranoside (IPTG). lac repressor encoded by lacI
   9917..9947    -  promoter       lac promoter: promoter for the E. coli lac operon
   9962..9983    -  protein_bind   CAP binding site: CAP binding activates transcription in the presence of cAMP. E. coli catabolite activator protein
   9996..10088   -  CDS            lacI (fragment): lac repressor; lacI; The lac repressor binds to the lac operator to inhibit transcription in E. coli. This inhibition can be relieved by adding lactose or isopropyl-β-D-thiogalactopyranoside (IPTG).
  10271..10859   -  rep_origin     ori: high-copy-number ColE1/pMB1/pBR322/pUC origin of replication
  11030..11890   -  CDS            AmpR: β-lactamase; bla; confers resistance to ampicillin, carbenicillin, and related antibiotics
  11891..11995   -  promoter       AmpR promoter: bla
  12054..12106   -  misc_feature   bom (fragment): basis of mobility region from pBR322
  12261..12640   +  enhancer       CMV enhancer: human cytomegalovirus immediate early enhancer
  12641..199     +  promoter       CMV promoter (across the origin): human cytomegalovirus (CMV) immediate early promoter
>Addgene plasmid #188492 | AsCas12a | addgene full sequence | sequence record 373495 | Addgene NGS Result
TGATGCGGTTTTGGCAGTACATCAATGGGCGTGGATAGCGGTTTGACTCACGGGGATTTCCAAGTCTCCA
CCCCATTGACGTCAATGGGAGTTTGTTTTGGCACCAAAATCAACGGGACTTTCCAAAATGTCGTAACAAC
TCCGCCCCATTGACGCAAATGGGCGGTAGGCGTGTACGGTGGGAGGTCTATATAAGCAGCGCGTTTTGCC
TGTACTGGGTCTCTCTGGTTAGACCAGATCTGAGCCTGGGAGCTCTCTGGCTAACTAGGGAACCCACTGC
TTAAGCCTCAATAAAGCTTGCCTTGAGTGCTTCAAGTAGTGTGTGCCCGTCTGTTGTGTGACTCTGGTAA
CTAGAGATCCCTCAGACCCTTTTAGTCAGTGTGGAAAATCTCTAGCAGTGGCGCCCGAACAGGGACTTGA
AAGCGAAAGGGAAACCAGAGGAGCTCTCTCGACGCAGGACTCGGCTTGCTGAAGCGCGCACGGCAAGAGG
CGAGGGGCGGCGACTGGTGAGTACGCCAAAAATTTTGACTAGCGGAGGCTAGAAGGAGAGAGATGGGTGC
GAGAGCGTCAGTATTAAGCGGGGGAGAATTAGATCGCGATGGGAAAAAATTCGGTTAAGGCCAGGGGGAA
AGAAAAAATATAAATTAAAACATATAGTATGGGCAAGCAGGGAGCTAGAACGATTCGCAGTTAATCCTGG
CCTGTTAGAAACATCAGAAGGCTGTAGACAAATACTGGGACAGCTACAACCATCCCTTCAGACAGGATCA
GAAGAACTTAGATCATTATATAATACAGTAGCAACCCTCTATTGTGTGCATCAAAGGATAGAGATAAAAG
ACACCAAGGAAGCTTTAGACAAGATAGAGGAAGAGCAAAACAAAAGTAAGACCACCGCACAGCAAGCGGC
CGCTGATCTTCAGACCTGGAGGAGGAGATATGAGGGACAATTGGAGAAGTGAATTATATAAATATAAAGT
AGTAAAAATTGAACCATTAGGAGTAGCACCCACCAAGGCAAAGAGAAGAGTGGTGCAGAGAGAAAAAAGA
GCAGTGGGAATAGGAGCTTTGTTCCTTGGGTTCTTGGGAGCAGCAGGAAGCACTATGGGCGCAGCGTCAA
TGACGCTGACGGTACAGGCCAGACAATTATTGTCTGGTATAGTGCAGCAGCAGAACAATTTGCTGAGGGC
TATTGAGGCGCAACAGCATCTGTTGCAACTCACAGTCTGGGGCATCAAGCAGCTCCAGGCAAGAATCCTG
GCTGTGGAAAGATACCTAAAGGATCAACAGCTCCTGGGGATTTGGGGTTGCTCTGGAAAACTCATTTGCA
CCACTGCTGTGCCTTGGAATGCTAGTTGGAGTAATAAATCTCTGGAACAGATTTGGAATCACACGACCTG
GATGGAGTGGGACAGAGAAATTAACAATTACACAAGCTTAATACACTCCTTAATTGAAGAATCGCAAAAC
CAGCAAGAAAAGAATGAACAAGAATTATTGGAATTAGATAAATGGGCAAGTTTGTGGAATTGGTTTAACA
TAACAAATTGGCTGTGGTATATAAAATTATTCATAATGATAGTAGGAGGCTTGGTAGGTTTAAGAATAGT
TTTTGCTGTACTTTCTATAGTGAATAGAGTTAGGCAGGGATATTCACCATTATCGTTTCAGACCCACCTC
CCAACCCCGAGGGGACCCGACAGGCCCGAAGGAATAGAAGAAGAAGGTGGAGAGAGAGACAGAGACAGAT
CCATTCGATTAGTGAACGGATCGGCACTGCGTGCGCCAATTCTGCAGACAAATGGCAGTATTCATCCACA
ATTTTAAAAGAAAAGGGGGGATTGGGGGGTACAGTGCAGGGGAAAGAATAGTAGACATAATAGCAACAGA
CATACAAACTAAAGAATTACAAAAACAAATTACAAAAATTCAAAATTTTCGGGTTTATTACAGGGACAGC
AGAGATCCAGTTTGGTTAATTAAGGTACCGATATCACTAGTGTTCCATTAACTGCGCTAAAAATAATTTT
TAAATCTTTTTTAGCTTCTTGCTCTTTTTTGTACGTCTCTGTTTTAGAGCTAGAAATAGCAAGTTAAAAT
AAGGCTAGTCCGTTATCAACTTGAAAAAGTGGCACCGAGTCGGTGCTTTTTTGAATTCGCTAGCTAGGTC
TTGAAAGGAGTGGGAATTGGCTCCGGTGCCCGTCAGTGGGCAGAGCGCACATCGCCCACAGTCCCCGAGA
AGTTGGGGGGAGGGGTCGGCAATTGATCCGGTGCCTAGAGAAGGTGGCGCGGGGTAAACTGGGAAAGTGA
TGTCGTGTACTGGCTCCGCCTTTTTCCCGAGGGTGGGGGAGAACCGTATATAAGTGCAGTAGTCGCCGTG
AACGTTCTTTTTCGCAACGGGTTTGCCGCCAGAACACAGGACCGGTTCTAGAGCGCTGCCACCATGACAC
AGTTCGAGGGCTTTACCAACCTGTATCAGGTGAGCAAGACACTGCGGTTTGAGCTGATCCCACAGGGCAA
GACCCTGAAGCACATCCAGGAGCAGGGCTTCATCGAGGAGGACAAGGCCCGCAATGATCACTACAAGGAG
CTGAAGCCCATCATCGATCGGATCTACAAGACCTATGCCGACCAGTGCCTGCAGCTGGTGCAGCTGGATT
GGGAGAACCTGAGCGCCGCCATCGACTCCTATAGAAAGGAGAAAACCGAGGAGACAAGGAACGCCCTGAT
CGAGGAGCAGGCCACATATCGCAATGCCATCCACGACTACTTCATCGGCCGGACAGACAACCTGACCGAT
GCCATCAATAAGAGACACGCCGAGATCTACAAGGGCCTGTTCAAGGCCGAGCTGTTTAATGGCAAGGTGC
TGAAGCAGCTGGGCACCGTGACCACAACCGAGCACGAGAACGCCCTGCTGCGGAGCTTCGACAAGTTTAC
AACCTACTTCTCCGGCTTTTATGAGAACAGGAAGAACGTGTTCAGCGCCGAGGATATCAGCACAGCCATC
CCACACCGCATCGTGCAGGACAACTTCCCCAAGTTTAAGGAGAATTGTCACATCTTCACACGCCTGATCA
CCGCCGTGCCCAGCCTGCGGGAGCACTTTGAGAACGTGAAGAAGGCCATCGGCATCTTCGTGAGCACCTC
CATCGAGGAGGTGTTTTCCTTCCCTTTTTATAACCAGCTGCTGACACAGACCCAGATCGACCTGTATAAC
CAGCTGCTGGGAGGAATCTCTCGGGAGGCAGGCACCGAGAAGATCAAGGGCCTGAACGAGGTGCTGAATC
TGGCCATCCAGAAGAATGATGAGACAGCCCACATCATCGCCTCCCTGCCACACAGATTCATCCCCCTGTT
TAAGCAGATCCTGTCCGATAGGAACACCCTGTCTTTCATCCTGGAGGAGTTTAAGAGCGACGAGGAAGTG
ATCCAGTCCTTCTGCAAGTACAAGACACTGCTGAGAAACGAGAACGTGCTGGAGACAGCCGAGGCCCTGT
TTAACGAGCTGAACAGCATCGACCTGACACACATCTTCATCAGCCACAAGAAGCTGGAGACAATCAGCAG
CGCCCTGTGCGACCACTGGGATACACTGAGGAATGCCCTGTATGAGCGGAGAATCTCCGAGCTGACAGGC
AAGATCACCAAGTCTGCCAAGGAGAAGGTGCAGCGCAGCCTGAAGCACGAGGATATCAACCTGCAGGAGA
TCATCTCTGCCGCAGGCAAGGAGCTGAGCGAGGCCTTCAAGCAGAAAACCAGCGAGATCCTGTCCCACGC
ACACGCCGCCCTGGATCAGCCACTGCCTACAACCCTGAAGAAGCAGGAGGAGAAGGAGATCCTGAAGTCT
CAGCTGGACAGCCTGCTGGGCCTGTACCACCTGCTGGACTGGTTTGCCGTGGATGAGTCCAACGAGGTGG
ACCCCGAGTTCTCTGCCCGGCTGACCGGCATCAAGCTGGAGATGGAGCCTTCTCTGAGCTTCTACAACAA
GGCCAGAAATTATGCCACCAAGAAGCCCTACTCCGTGGAGAAGTTCAAGCTGAACTTTCAGATGCCTACA
CTGGCCTCTGGCTGGGACGTGAATAAGGAGAAGAACAATGGCGCCATCCTGTTTGTGAAGAACGGCCTGT
ACTATCTGGGCATCATGCCAAAGCAGAAGGGCAGGTATAAGGCCCTGAGCTTCGAGCCCACAGAGAAAAC
CAGCGAGGGCTTTGATAAGATGTACTATGACTACTTCCCTGATGCCGCCAAGATGATCCCAAAGTGCAGC
ACCCAGCTGAAGGCCGTGACAGCCCACTTTCAGACCCACACAACCCCCATCCTGCTGTCCAACAATTTCA
TCGAGCCTCTGGAGATCACAAAGGAGATCTACGACCTGAACAATCCTGAGAAGGAGCCAAAGAAGTTTCA
GACAGCCTACGCCAAGAAAACCGGCGACCAGAAGGGCTACAGAGAGGCCCTGTGCAAGTGGATCGACTTC
ACAAGGGATTTTCTGTCCAAGTATACCAAGACAACCTCTATCGATCTGTCTAGCCTGCGGCCATCCTCTC
AGTATAAGGACCTGGGCGAGTACTATGCCGAGCTGAATCCCCTGCTGTACCACATCAGCTTCCAGAGAAT
CGCCGAGAAGGAGATCATGGATGCCGTGGAGACAGGCAAGCTGTACCTGTTCCAGATCTATAACAAGGAC
TTTGCCAAGGGCCACCACGGCAAGCCTAATCTGCACACACTGTATTGGACCGGCCTGTTTTCTCCAGAGA
ACCTGGCCAAGACAAGCATCAAGCTGAATGGCCAGGCCGAGCTGTTCTACCGCCCTAAGTCCAGGATGAA
GAGGATGGCACACCGGCTGGGAGAGAAGATGCTGAACAAGAAGCTGAAGGATCAGAAAACCCCAATCCCC
GACACCCTGTACCAGGAGCTGTACGACTATGTGAATCACAGACTGTCCCACGACCTGTCTGATGAGGCCA
GGGCCCTGCTGCCCAACGTGATCACCAAGGAGGTGTCTCACGAGATCATCAAGGATAGGCGCTTTACCAG
CGACAAGTTCTTTTTCCACGTGCCTATCACACTGAACTATCAGGCCGCCAATTCCCCATCTAAGTTCAAC
CAGAGGGTGAATGCCTACCTGAAGGAGCACCCCGAGACACCTATCATCGGCATCGATCGGGGCGAGAGAA
ACCTGATCTATATCACAGTGATCGACTCCACCGGCAAGATCCTGGAGCAGCGGAGCCTGAACACCATCCA
GCAGTTTGATTACCAGAAGAAGCTGGACAACAGGGAGAAGGAGAGGGTGGCAGCAAGGCAGGCCTGGTCT
GTGGTGGGCACAATCAAGGATCTGAAGCAGGGCTATCTGAGCCAGGTCATCCACGAGATCGTGGACCTGA
TGATCCACTACCAGGCCGTGGTGGTGCTGGAGAACCTGAATTTCGGCTTTAAGAGCAAGAGGACCGGCAT
CGCCGAGAAGGCCGTGTACCAGCAGTTCGAGAAGATGCTGATCGATAAGCTGAATTGCCTGGTGCTGAAG
GACTATCCAGCAGAGAAAGTGGGAGGCGTGCTGAACCCATACCAGCTGACAGACCAGTTCACCTCCTTTG
CCAAGATGGGCACCCAGTCTGGCTTCCTGTTTTACGTGCCTGCCCCATATACATCTAAGATCGATCCCCT
GACCGGCTTCGTGGACCCCTTCGTGTGGAAAACCATCAAGAATCACGAGAGCCGCAAGCACTTCCTGGAG
GGCTTCGACTTTCTGCACTACGACGTGAAAACCGGCGACTTCATCCTGCACTTTAAGATGAACAGAAATC
TGTCCTTCCAGAGGGGCCTGCCCGGCTTTATGCCTGCATGGGATATCGTGTTCGAGAAGAACGAGACACA
GTTTGACGCCAAGGGCACCCCTTTCATCGCCGGCAAGAGAATCGTGCCAGTGATCGAGAATCACAGATTC
ACCGGCAGATACCGGGACCTGTATCCTGCCAACGAGCTGATCGCCCTGCTGGAGGAGAAGGGCATCGTGT
TCAGGGATGGCTCCAACATCCTGCCAAAGCTGCTGGAGAATGACGATTCTCACGCCATCGACACCATGGT
GGCCCTGATCCGCAGCGTGCTGCAGATGCGGAACTCCAATGCCGCCACAGGCGAGGACTATATCAACAGC
CCCGTGCGCGATCTGAATGGCGTGTGCTTCGACTCCCGGTTTCAGAACCCAGAGTGGCCCATGGACGCCG
ATGCCAATGGCGCCTACCACATCGCCCTGAAGGGCCAGCTGCTGCTGAATCACCTGAAGGAGAGCAAGGA
TCTGAAGCTGCAGAACGGCATCTCCAATCAGGACTGGCTGGCCTACATCCAGGAGCTGCGCAACAAGCGA
CCTGCCGCCACAAAGAAGGCTGGACAGGCTAAGAAGAAGAAAGATTACAAAGACGATGACGATAAGGGAT
CCGGCGCAACAAACTTCTCTCTGCTGAAACAAGCCGGAGATGTCGAAGAGAATCCTGGACCGACCGAGTA
CAAGCCCACGGTGCGCCTCGCCACCCGCGACGACGTCCCCAGGGCCGTACGCACCCTCGCCGCCGCGTTC
GCCGACTACCCCGCCACGCGCCACACCGTCGATCCGGACCGCCACATCGAGCGGGTCACCGAGCTGCAAG
AACTCTTCCTCACGCGCGTCGGGCTCGACATCGGCAAGGTGTGGGTCGCGGACGACGGCGCCGCGGTGGC
GGTCTGGACCACGCCGGAGAGCGTCGAAGCGGGGGCGGTGTTCGCCGAGATCGGCCCGCGCATGGCCGAG
TTGAGCGGTTCCCGGCTGGCCGCGCAGCAACAGATGGAAGGCCTCCTGGCGCCGCACCGGCCCAAGGAGC
CCGCGTGGTTCCTGGCCACCGTCGGAGTCTCGCCCGACCACCAGGGCAAGGGTCTGGGCAGCGCCGTCGT
GCTCCCCGGAGTGGAGGCGGCCGAGCGCGCCGGGGTGCCCGCCTTCCTGGAGACCTCCGCGCCCCGCAAC
CTCCCCTTCTACGAGCGGCTCGGCTTCACCGTCACCGCCGACGTCGAGGTGCCCGAAGGACCGCGCACCT
GGTGCATGACCCGCAAGCCCGGTGCCTGAACGCGTTAAGTCGACAATCAACCTCTGGATTACAAAATTTG
TGAAAGATTGACTGGTATTCTTAACTATGTTGCTCCTTTTACGCTATGTGGATACGCTGCTTTAATGCCT
TTGTATCATGCTATTGCTTCCCGTATGGCTTTCATTTTCTCCTCCTTGTATAAATCCTGGTTGCTGTCTC
TTTATGAGGAGTTGTGGCCCGTTGTCAGGCAACGTGGCGTGGTGTGCACTGTGTTTGCTGACGCAACCCC
CACTGGTTGGGGCATTGCCACCACCTGTCAGCTCCTTTCCGGGACTTTCGCTTTCCCCCTCCCTATTGCC
ACGGCGGAACTCATCGCCGCCTGCCTTGCCCGCTGCTGGACAGGGGCTCGGCTGTTGGGCACTGACAATT
CCGTGGTGTTGTCGGGGAAATCATCGTCCTTTCCTTGGCTGCTCGCCTGTGTTGCCACCTGGATTCTGCG
CGGGACGTCCTTCTGCTACGTCCCTTCGGCCCTCAATCCAGCGGACCTTCCTTCCCGCGGCCTGCTGCCG
GCTCTGCGGCCTCTTCCGCGTCTTCGCCTTCGCCCTCAGACGAGTCGGATCTCCCTTTGGGCCGCCTCCC
CGCGTCGACTTTAAGACCAATGACTTACAAGGCAGCTGTAGATCTTAGCCACTTTTTAAAAGAAAAGGGG
GGACTGGAAGGGCTAATTCACTCCCAACGAAGACAAGATCTGCTTTTTGCTTGTACTGGGTCTCTCTGGT
TAGACCAGATCTGAGCCTGGGAGCTCTCTGGCTAACTAGGGAACCCACTGCTTAAGCCTCAATAAAGCTT
GCCTTGAGTGCTTCAAGTAGTGTGTGCCCGTCTGTTGTGTGACTCTGGTAACTAGAGATCCCTCAGACCC
TTTTAGTCAGTGTGGAAAATCTCTAGCAGGGCCCGTTTAAACCCGCTGATCAGCCTCGACTGTGCCTTCT
AGTTGCCAGCCATCTGTTGTTTGCCCCTCCCCCGTGCCTTCCTTGACCCTGGAAGGTGCCACTCCCACTG
TCCTTTCCTAATAAAATGAGGAAATTGCATCGCATTGTCTGAGTAGGTGTCATTCTATTCTGGGGGGTGG
GGTGGGGCAGGACAGCAAGGGGGAGGATTGGGAAGACAATAGCAGGCATGCTGGGGATGCGGTGGGCTCT
ATGGCTTCTGAGGCGGAAAGAACCAGCTGGGGCTCTAGGGGGTATCCCC
[124 nt withheld, positions 8310-8433]
C
[91 nt withheld, positions 8435-8525]
A
[49 nt withheld, positions 8527-8575]
CCTTTGACGTTGGAGTCCACGTTCTTT
[37 nt withheld, positions 8603-8639]
ACCCTATCTCGGTCTATTCTTTTGATTTATAAGGGATTTTGCCGATTTCGGCCTATTGGTTAAAAAATGA
GCTGATTTAACAAAAATTTAACGCGAATTAATTCTGTGGAATGTGTGTCAGTTAGGGTGTGGAAAGTCCC
CAGGCTCCCCAGCAGGCAGAAGTATGCAAAGCATGCATCTCAATTAGTCAGCAACCAGGTGTGGAAAGTC
CCCAGGCTCCCCAGCAGGCAGAAGTATGCAAAGCATGCATCTCAATTAGTCAGCAACCATAGTCCCGCCC
CTAACTCCGCCCATCCCGCCCCTAACTCCGCCCAGTTCCGCCCATTCTCCGCCCCATGGCTGACTAATTT
TTTTTATTTATGCAGAGGCCGAGGCCGCCTCTGCCTCTGAGCTATTCCAGAAGTAGTGAGGAGGCTTTTT
TGGAGGCCTAGGCTTTTGCAAAAAGCTCCCGGGAGCTTGTATATCCATTTTCGGATCTGATCAGCACGTG
TTGACAATTAATCATCGGCATAGTATATCGGCATAGTATAATACGACAAGGTGAGGAACTAAACCATGGC
CAAGTTGACCAGTGCCGTTCCGGTGCTCACCGCGCGCGACGTCGCCGGAGCGGTCGAGTTCTGGACCGAC
CGGCTCGGGTTCTCCCGGGACTTCGTGGAGGACGACTTCGCCGGTGTGGTCCGGGACGACGTGACCCTGT
TCATCAGCGCGGTCCAGGACCAGGTGGTGCCGGACAACACCCTGGCCTGGGTGTGGGTGCGCGGCCTGGA
CGAGCTGTACGCCGAGTGGTCGGAGGTCGTGTCCACGAACTTCCGGGACGCCTCCGGGCCGGCCATGACC
GAGATCGGCGAGCAGCCGTGGGGGCGGGAGTTCGCCCTGCGCGACCCGGCCGGCAACTGCGTGCACTTCG
TGGCCGAGGAGCAGGACTGACACGTGCTACGAGATTTCGATTCCACCGCCGCCTTCTATGAAAGGTTGGG
CTTCGGAATCGTTTTCCGGGACGCCGGCTGGATGATCCTCCAGCGCGGGGATCTCATGCTGGAGTTCTTC
GCCCACCCCAACTTGTTTATTGCAGCTTATAATGGTTACAAATAAAGCAATAGCATCACAAATTTCACAA
ATAAAGCATTTTTTTCACTGCATTCTAGTTGTGGTTTGTCCAAACTCATCAATGTATCTTATCATGTCTG
TATACCGTCGACCTCTAGCTAGAGCTTGGCGTAATCATGGTCATAGCTGTTTCCTGTGTGAAATTGTTAT
CCGCTCACAATTCCACACAACATACGAGCCGGAAGCATAAAGTGTAAAGCCTGGGGTGCCTAATGAGTGA
GCTAACTCACATTAATTGCGTTGCGCTCACTGCCCGCTTTCCAGTCGGGAAACCTGTCGTGCCAGCTGCA
TTAATGAATCGGCCAACGCGCGGGGAGAGGCGGTTTGCGTATTGGGCGCTCTTCCGCTTCCTCGCTCACT
GACTCGCTGCGCTCGGTCGTTCGGCTGCGGCGAGCGGTATCAGCTCACTCAAAGGCGGTAATACGGTTAT
CCACAGAATCAGGGGATAACGCAGGAAAGAACATGTGAGCAAAAGGCCAGCAAAAGGCCAGGAACCGTAA
AAAGGCCGCGTTGCTGGCGTTTTTCCATAGGCTCCGCCCCCCTGACGAGCATCACAAAAATCGACGCTCA
AGTCAGAGGTGGCGAAACCCGACAGGACTATAAAGATACCAGGCGTTTCCCCCTGGAAGCTCCCTCGTGC
GCTCTCCTGTTCCGACCCTGCCGCTTACCGGATACCTGTCCGCCTTTCTCCCTTCGGGAAGCGTGGCGCT
TTCTCATAGCTCACGCTGTAGGTATCTCAGTTCGGTGTAGGTCGTTCGCTCCAAGCTGGGCTGTGTGCAC
GAACCCCCCGTTCAGCCCGACCGCTGCGCCTTATCCGGTAACTATCGTCTTGAGTCCAACCCGGTAAGAC
ACGACTTATCGCCACTGGCAGCAGCCACTGGTAACAGGATTAGCAGAGCGAGGTATGTAGGCGGTGCTAC
AGAGTTCTTGAAGTGGTGGCCTAACTACGGCTACACTAGAAGAACAGTATTTGGTATCTGCGCTCTGCTG
AAGCCAGTTACCTTCGGAAAAAGAGTTGGTAGCTCTTGATCCGGCAAACAAACCACCGCTGGTAGCGGTG
GTTTTTTTGTTTGCAAGCAGCAGATTACGCGCAGAAAAAAAGGATCTCAAGAAGATCCTTTGATCTTTTC
TACGGGGTCTGACGCTCAGTGGAACGAAAACTCACGTTAAGGGATTTTGGTCATGAGATTATCAAAAAGG
ATCTTCACCTAGATCCTTTTAAATTAAAAATGAAGTTTTAAATCAATCTAAAGTATATATGAGTAAACTT
GGTCTGACAGTTACCAATGCTTAATCAGTGAGGCACCTATCTCAGCGATCTGTCTATTTCGTTCATCCAT
AGTTGCCTGACTCCCCGTCGTGTAGATAACTACGATACGGGAGGGCTTACCATCTGGCCCCAGTGCTGCA
ATGATACCGCGAGACCCACGCTCACCGGCTCCAGATTTATCAGCAATAAACCAGCCAGCCGGAAGGGCCG
AGCGCAGAAGTGGTCCTGCAACTTTATCCGCCTCCATCCAGTCTATTAATTGTTGCCGGGAAGCTAGAGT
AAGTAGTTCGCCAGTTAATAGTTTGCGCAACGTTGTTGCCATTGCTACAGGCATCGTGGTGTCACGCTCG
TCGTTTGGTATGGCTTCATTCAGCTCCGGTTCCCAACGATCAAGGCGAGTTACATGATCCCCCATGTTGT
GCAAAAAAGCGGTTAGCTCCTTCGGTCCTCCGATCGTTGTCAGAAGTAAGTTGGCCGCAGTGTTATCACT
CATGGTTATGGCAGCACTGCATAATTCTCTTACTGTCATGCCATCCGTAAGATGCTTTTCTGTGACTGGT
GAGTACTCAACCAAGTCATTCTGAGAATAGTGTATGCGGCGACCGAGTTGCTCTTGCCCGGCGTCAATAC
GGGATAATACCGCGCCACATAGCAGAACTTTAAAAGTGCTCATCATTGGAAAACGTTCTTCGGGGCGAAA
ACTCTCAAGGATCTTACCGCTGTTGAGATCCAGTTCGATGTAACCCACTCGTGCACCCAACTGATCTTCA
GCATCTTTTACTTTCACCAGCGTTTCTGGGTGAGCAAAAACAGGAAGGCAAAATGCCGCAAAAAAGGGAA
TAAGGGCGACACGGAAATGTTGAATACTCATACTCTTCCTTTTTCAATATTATTGAAGCATTTATCAGGG
TTATTGTCTCATGAGCGGATACATATTTGAATGTATTTAGAAAAATAAACAAATAGGGGTTCCGCGCACA
TTTCCCCGAAAAGTGCCACCTGACGTCGACGGATCGGGAGATCTCCCGATCCCCTATGGTGCACTCTCAG
TACAATCTGCTCTGATGCCGCATAGTTAAGCCAGTATCTGCTCCCTGCTTGTGTGTTGGAGGTCGCTGAG
TAGTGCGCGAGCAAAATTTAAGCTACAACAAGGCAAGGCTTGACCGACAATTGCATGAAGAATCTGCTTA
GGGTTAGGCGTTTTGCGCTGCTTCGCGATGTACGGGCCAGATATACGCGTTGACATTGATTATTGACTAG
TTATTAATAGTAATCAATTACGGGGTCATTAGTTCATAGCCCATATATGGAGTTCCGCGTTACATAACTT
ACGGTAAATGGCCCGCCTGGCTGACCGCCCAACGACCCCCGCCCATTGACGTCAATAATGACGTATGTTC
CCATAGTAACGCCAATAGGGACTTTCCATTGACGTCAATGGGTGGAGTATTTACGGTAAACTGCCCACTT
GGCAGTACATCAAGTGTATCATATGCCAAGTACGCCCCCTATTGACGTCAATGACGGTAAATGGCCCGCC
TGGCATTATGCCCAGTACATGACCTTATGGGACTTTCCTACTTGGCAGTACATCTACGTATTAGTCATCG
CTATTACCATGG
